Addgene plasmid #212791: YIp128-CUP1-His7-NUbo-GFP
Purpose: Copper-inducible expression of the artificial test substrate His7-NUbo-GFP in budding yeast
Depositing lab: Helle Ulrich. Depositing organization: Institut fuer Molekulare Biologie (IMB Mainz). Publication: Ubiquiton-An inducible, linkage-specific polyubiquitylation tool. Renz C, Asimaki E, Meister C, Albanese V, Petriukov K, Krapoth NC, Wegmann S, Wollscheid HP, Wong RP, Fulzele A, Chen JX, Leon S, Ulrich HD. Mol Cell. 2024 Jan 18;84(2):386-400.e11. doi: 10.1016/j.molcel.2023.11.016. Epub 2023 Dec 15. PubMed 38103558.
Backbone
  Vector backbone: YIp128
  Vector type: Yeast Expression ; integrative vector
  Selectable markers: LEU2
Growth in bacteria
  Bacterial resistance: Ampicillin, 100 μg/mL
  Growth temperature: 37°C
  Growth strain: Top10
  Copy number: High Copy
Gene/Insert
  Gene/Insert name: His7-NUbo-GFP
  Species: H. sapiens (human), S. cerevisiae (budding yeast)
  Promoter: CUP1
  Cloning method: Restriction Enzyme; 5′ cloning site unknown (unknown if destroyed)
Terms and licenses: Academic/Nonprofit Terms; Industry Terms: Not Available to Industry
Depositor comments: pHU4728
How to cite: YIp128-CUP1-His7-NUbo-GFP was a gift from Helle Ulrich (Addgene plasmid # 212791 ; http://n2t.net/addgene:212791 ; RRID:Addgene_212791)
