[The description below was written by a language model from this plasmid's Addgene catalogue record and pLannotate feature annotations shown in this document.]
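Description:
YIp128-CUP1-His7-NUbo-GFP is a 6.1 kb integrative yeast expression plasmid built on the YIp128 backbone. It has no yeast replication origin or centromere in the annotated features, so it must integrate into the Saccharomyces cerevisiae genome to be stably maintained. Transformants are selected through the LEU2 marker, which is carried with its own promoter and complements leucine auxotrophy. In E. coli the plasmid replicates at high copy from a ColE1/pUC-type origin and is selected with ampicillin through the β-lactamase gene. Short remnants of lacZα, the lac promoter/operator, lacI, rop and bom are leftovers from the cloning-vector lineage and have no role in the yeast payload.

The expression cassette is driven by the S. cerevisiae CUP1 metallothionein promoter, which is induced by copper ions, and ends in the ADH1 terminator. The annotated open reading frame contains a partial ubiquitin segment, a fragment of an HA epitope array, the FRB* domain (the T2098L variant of the rapamycin-binding domain of human FRAP) and GFP(S65T). The ubiquitin fragment, HA and FRB* parts presumably make up the "NUbo" module named in the insert, although the record does not define the term. The His7 tag was not picked up by the annotation and presumably lies at the N-terminus, between the promoter and the ubiquitin fragment. The mixed human and yeast species assignment is consistent with these components.

The record describes the product as an artificial test substrate from work on Ubiquiton, an inducible, linkage-specific polyubiquitylation tool. The FRB domain suggests ligand-induced recruitment of a partner protein. GFP allows the substrate to be followed by fluorescence, and the histidine tag should permit affinity purification.
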