Features (pLannotate 1.2.2; 18 found; start..end, strand, type, name):
    183..771     -  rep_origin     ori: high-copy-number ColE1/pMB1/pBR322/pUC origin of replication
    942..1802    -  CDS            AmpR: β-lactamase; bla; confers resistance to ampicillin, carbenicillin, and related antibiotics
   1803..1907    -  promoter       AmpR promoter: bla
   1995..2400    +  promoter       LEU2 promoter: S. cerevisiae LEU2
   2401..3492    +  CDS            LEU2: LEU3_YEAST - Experimental evidence at protein level: Swiss-Prot protein existence level 1. Catalyzes the oxidation of 3-carboxy-2-hydroxy-4- methylpentanoate (3-isopropylmalate) to 3-carboxy-4-methyl-2- oxopentanoate. The product decarboxylates to 4-methyl-2 oxopentanoate. From Saccharomyces cerevisiae (strain ATCC 204508 / S288c) (Baker's yeast).
   3607..3642    +  CDS            rop (fragment): Rop protein, which maintains plasmids at low copy number; rop
   3744..3843    +  misc_feature   bom (fragment): basis of mobility region from pBR322
   3849..4006    -  CDS            lacZα (fragment): LacZα fragment of β-galactosidase; lacZ fragment
   4178..4412    +  promoter       CUP1 promoter: S. cerevisiae CUP1; inducible metallothionein promoter, regulated by Cu2+
   4483..4590    +  CDS            ubiquitin (fragment): Saccharomyces cerevisiae ubiquitin
   4603..4631    +  CDS            3xHA (fragment): three tandem HA epitope tags
   4639..4917    +  CDS            FRB*: T2098L mutant of FKBP-rapamycin binding domain of human FRAP binds synthetic ligands such as AP21967
   4921..5631    +  CDS            GFP (S65T): GFP (S65T) is a basic (constitutively fluorescent) green fluorescent protein published in 1995, derived from Aequorea victoria.
   5656..5843    +  terminator     ADH1 terminator: S. cerevisiae ADH1; transcription terminator for the S. cerevisiae alcohol dehydrogenase 1 (ADH1) gene
   5891..5907    -  protein_bind   lac operator: The lac repressor binds to the lac operator to inhibit transcription in E. coli. This inhibition can be relieved by adding lactose or isopropyl-β-D-thiogalactopyranoside (IPTG). lac repressor encoded by lacI
   5915..5945    -  promoter       lac promoter: promoter for the E. coli lac operon
   5960..5981    -  protein_bind   CAP binding site: CAP binding activates transcription in the presence of cAMP. E. coli catabolite activator protein
   5994..6086    -  CDS            lacI (fragment): lac repressor; lacI; The lac repressor binds to the lac operator to inhibit transcription in E. coli. This inhibition can be relieved by adding lactose or isopropyl-β-D-thiogalactopyranoside (IPTG).
>Addgene plasmid #212791 | YIp128-CUP1-His7-NUbo-GFP | addgene full sequence | sequence record 420534 | Addgene NGS Result
TCTTCCGCTTCCTCGCTCACTGACTCGCTGCGCTCGGTCGTTCGGCTGCGGCGAGCGGTATCAGCTCACT
CAAAGGCGGTAATACGGTTATCCACAGAATCAGGGGATAACGCAGGAAAGAACATGTGAGCAAAAGGCCA
GCAAAAGGCCAGGAACCGTAAAAAGGCCGCGTTGCTGGCGTTTTTCCATAGGCTCCGCCCCCCTGACGAG
CATCACAAAAATCGACGCTCAAGTCAGAGGTGGCGAAACCCGACAGGACTATAAAGATACCAGGCGTTTC
CCCCTGGAAGCTCCCTCGTGCGCTCTCCTGTTCCGACCCTGCCGCTTACCGGATACCTGTCCGCCTTTCT
CCCTTCGGGAAGCGTGGCGCTTTCTCATAGCTCACGCTGTAGGTATCTCAGTTCGGTGTAGGTCGTTCGC
TCCAAGCTGGGCTGTGTGCACGAACCCCCCGTTCAGCCCGACCGCTGCGCCTTATCCGGTAACTATCGTC
TTGAGTCCAACCCGGTAAGACACGACTTATCGCCACTGGCAGCAGCCACTGGTAACAGGATTAGCAGAGC
GAGGTATGTAGGCGGTGCTACAGAGTTCTTGAAGTGGTGGCCTAACTACGGCTACACTAGAAGAACAGTA
TTTGGTATCTGCGCTCTGCTGAAGCCAGTTACCTTCGGAAAAAGAGTTGGTAGCTCTTGATCCGGCAAAC
AAACCACCGCTGGTAGCGGTGGTTTTTTTGTTTGCAAGCAGCAGATTACGCGCAGAAAAAAAGGATCTCA
AGAAGATCCTTTGATCTTTTCTACGGGGTCTGACGCTCAGTGGAACGAAAACTCACGTTAAGGGATTTTG
GTCATGAGATTATCAAAAAGGATCTTCACCTAGATCCTTTTAAATTAAAAATGAAGTTTTAAATCAATCT
AAAGTATATATGAGTAAACTTGGTCTGACAGTTACCAATGCTTAATCAGTGAGGCACCTATCTCAGCGAT
CTGTCTATTTCGTTCATCCATAGTTGCCTGACTCCCCGTCGTGTAGATAACTACGATACGGGAGGGCTTA
CCATCTGGCCCCAGTGCTGCAATGATACCGCGAGACCCACGCTCACCGGCTCCAGATTTATCAGCAATAA
ACCAGCCAGCCGGAAGGGCCGAGCGCAGAAGTGGTCCTGCAACTTTATCCGCCTCCATCCAGTCTATTAA
TTGTTGCCGGGAAGCTAGAGTAAGTAGTTCGCCAGTTAATAGTTTGCGCAACGTTGTTGCCATTGCTACA
GGCATCGTGGTGTCACGCTCGTCGTTTGGTATGGCTTCATTCAGCTCCGGTTCCCAACGATCAAGGCGAG
TTACATGATCCCCCATGTTGTGCAAAAAAGCGGTTAGCTCCTTCGGTCCTCCGATCGTTGTCAGAAGTAA
GTTGGCCGCAGTGTTATCACTCATGGTTATGGCAGCACTGCATAATTCTCTTACTGTCATGCCATCCGTA
AGATGCTTTTCTGTGACTGGTGAGTACTCAACCAAGTCATTCTGAGAATAGTGTATGCGGCGACCGAGTT
GCTCTTGCCCGGCGTCAATACGGGATAATACCGCGCCACATAGCAGAACTTTAAAAGTGCTCATCATTGG
AAAACGTTCTTCGGGGCGAAAACTCTCAAGGATCTTACCGCTGTTGAGATCCAGTTCGATGTAACCCACT
CGTGCACCCAACTGATCTTCAGCATCTTTTACTTTCACCAGCGTTTCTGGGTGAGCAAAAACAGGAAGGC
AAAATGCCGCAAAAAAGGGAATAAGGGCGACACGGAAATGTTGAATACTCATACTCTTCCTTTTTCAATA
TTATTGAAGCATTTATCAGGGTTATTGTCTCATGAGCGGATACATATTTGAATGTATTTAGAAAAATAAA
CAAATAGGGGTTCCGCGCACATTTCCCCGAAAAGTGCCACCTGACGTCTAAGAAACCATTATTATCATGA
CATTAACCTATAAAAATAGGCGTATCACGAGGCCAACTGTGGGAATACTCAGGTATCGTAAGATGCAAGA
GTTCGAATCTCTTAGCAACCATTATTTTTTTCCTCAACATAACGAGAACACACAGGGGCGCTATCGCACA
GAATCAAATTCGATGACTGGAAATTTTTTGTTAATTTCAGAGGTCGCCTGACGCATATACCTTTTTCAAC
TGAAAAATTGGGAGAAAAAGGAAAGGTGAGAGCGCCGGAACCGGCTTTTCATATAGAATAGAGAAGCGTT
CATGACTAAATGCTTGCATCACAATACTTGAAGTTGACAATATTATTTAAGGACCTATTGTTTTTTCCAA
TAGGTGGTTAGCAATCGTCTTACTTTCTAACTTTTCTTACCTTTTACATTTCAGCAATATATATATATAT
TTCAAGGATATACCATTCTAATGTCTGCCCCTAAGAAGATCGTCGTTTTGCCAGGTGACCACGTTGGTCA
AGAAATCACAGCCGAAGCCATTAAGGTTCTTAAAGCTATTTCTGATGTTCGTTCCAATGTCAAGTTCGAT
TTCGAAAATCATTTAATTGGTGGTGCTGCTATCGATGCTACAGGTGTTCCACTTCCAGATGAGGCGCTGG
AAGCCTCCAAGAAGGCTGATGCCGTTTTGTTAGGTGCTGTGGGTGGTCCTAAATGGGGTACAGGTAGTGT
TAGACCTGAACAAGGTTTACTAAAAATCCGTAAAGAACTTCAATTGTACGCCAACTTAAGACCATGTAAC
TTTGCATCCGACTCTCTTTTAGACTTATCTCCAATCAAGCCACAATTTGCTAAAGGTACTGACTTCGTTG
TTGTCAGAGAATTAGTGGGAGGTATTTACTTTGGTAAGAGAAAGGAAGACGATGGTGATGGTGTCGCTTG
GGATAGTGAACAATACACCGTTCCAGAAGTGCAAAGAATCACAAGAATGGCCGCTTTCATGGCCCTACAA
CATGAGCCACCATTGCCTATTTGGTCCTTGGATAAAGCTAATGTTTTGGCCTCTTCAAGATTATGGAGAA
AAACTGTGGAGGAAACCATCAAGAACGAATTTCCTACATTGAAGGTTCAACATCAATTGATTGATTCTGC
CGCCATGATCCTAGTTAAGAACCCAACCCACCTAAATGGTATTATAATCACCAGCAACATGTTTGGTGAT
ATCATCTCCGATGAAGCCTCCGTTATCCCAGGTTCCTTGGGTTTGTTGCCATCTGCGTCCTTGGCCTCTT
TGCCAGACAAGAACACCGCATTTGGTTTGTACGAACCATGCCACGGTTCTGCTCCAGATTTGCCAAAGAA
TAAGGTCAACCCTATCGCCACTATCTTGTCTGCTGCAATGATGTTGAAATTGTCATTGAACTTGCCTGAA
GAAGGTAAGGCCATTGAAGATGCAGTTAAAAAGGTTTTGGATGCAGGTATCAGAACTGGTGATTTAGGTG
GTTCCAACAGTACCACCGAAGTCGGTGATGCTGTCGCCGAAGAAGTTAAGAAAATCCTTGCTTAAAAAGA
TTCTCTTTTTTTATGATATTTGTACATAAACTTTATAAATGAAATTCATAATAGAAACGACACGAAATTA
CAAAATGGAATATGTTCATAGGGTAGGCCCTTTCGTCTCGCGCGTTTCGGTGATGACGGTGAAAACCTCT
GACACATGCAGCTCCCGGAGACGGTCACAGCTTGTCTGTAAGCGGATGCCGGGAGCAGACAAGCCCGTCA
GGGCGCGTCAGCGGGTGTTGGCGGGTGTCGGGGCTGGCTTAACTATGCGGCATCAGAGCAGATTGTACTG
AGAGTGCACCATATGCGGTGTGAAATACCGCACAGATGCGTAAGGAGAAAATACCGCATCAGGCGCCATT
CGCCATTCAGGCTGCGCAACTGTTGGGAAGGGCGATCGGTGCGGGCCTCTTCGCTATTACGCCAGCTGGC
GAAAGGGGGATGTGCTGCAAGGCGATTAAGTTGGGTAACGCCAGGGTTTTCCCAGTCACGACGTTGTAAA
ACGACGGCCAGTGAATTCGAGCTCCCATTACCGACATTTGGGCGCTATACGTGCATATGTTCATGTATGT
ATCTGTATTTAAAACACTTTTGTATTATTTTTCCTCATATATGTGTATAGGTTTATACGGATGATTTAAT
TATTACTTCACCACCCTTTATTTCAGGCTGATATCTTAGCCTTGTTACTAGTTAGAAAAAGACATTTTTG
CTGTCAGTCACTGTCAAGAGATTCTTTTGCTGGCATTTCTTCTAGAAGCAAAAAGAGCGATGCGTCTTTT
CCGCTGAACCGTTCCAGCAAAAAAGACTACCAACGCAATATGGATTGTCAGAATCATATAAAAGAGAAGC
AAATAACTCCTTGTCTTGTATCAATTGCATTATAATATCTTCTTGTTAGTGCAATATCATATAGAAGTCA
TCGAAATAGATATTAAGAAAAACAAACTGTAACGGATCAATGGGCCATCATCACCATCATCACCATAGCG
GCCAGATTTTCGTCAAGACTTTGACCGGTAAAACCGCAACATTGGAAGTTGAATCTTCCGATACCATCGA
CAACGTTAAGTCGAAAATTCAAGACAAGGAAGGGATCCCTGGGTCTGGGGCTTACCCATACGATGTTCCT
GACTATGCGGGGAATGGTATCCTCTGGCATGAGATGTGGCATGAAGGCCTGGAAGAGGCATCTCGTTTGT
ACTTTGGGGAAAGGAACGTGAAAGGCATGTTTGAGGTGCTGGAGCCCTTGCATGCTATGATGGAACGGGG
CCCCCAGACTCTGAAGGAAACATCCTTTAATCAGGCCTATGGTCGAGATTTAATGGAGGCCCAAGAGTGG
TGCAGGAAGTACATGAAATCAGGGAATGTCAAGGACCTCCTCCAAGCCTGGGACCTCTATTATCATGTGT
TCCGACGAATCTCAAAGACTAGTAAAGGAGAAGAACTTTTCACTGGAGTTGTCCCAATTCTTGTTGAATT
AGATGGTGATGTTAATGGGCACAAATTTTCTGTCAGTGGAGAGGGTGAAGGTGATGCAACATACGGAAAA
CTTACCCTTAAATTTATTTGCACTACTGGAAAACTACCTGTTCCATGGCCAACACTGGTCACCACTTTCA
CTTATGGTGTTCAATGCTTCTCGAGATACCCAGACCATATGAAACGGCATGACTTTTTCAAGAGTGCCAT
GCCCGAAGGTTATGTACAGGAAAGAACTATATTTTTCAAAGATGACGGGAACTACAAGACACGTGCTGAA
GTCAAGTTTGAAGGTGATACCCTTGTTAATAGAATCGAGTTAAAAGGTATTGATTTTAAAGAAGATGGAA
ACATTCTTGGACACAAATTGGAATACAACTATAACTCACACAATGTATACATCATGGCAGACAAACAAAA
GAATGGAATCAAAGCTAACTTCAAAATTAGACACAACATTGAAGATGGAAGCGTTCAACTAGCAGACCAT
TATCAACAAAATACTCCAATTGGCGATGGCCCTGTCCTTTTACCAGACAACCATTACCTGTCCACACAAT
CTGCCCTTTCGAAAGATCCCAACGAAAAGAGAGACCACATGGTCCTTCTTGAGTTTGTAACAGCTGCTGG
GATTACACATGGCATGGATGAACTATACAAATAACTGCAGCCAAGCTAATTCCGGGCGAATTTCTTATGA
TTTATGATTTTTATTATTAAATAAGTTATAAAAAAAATAAGTGTATACAAATTTTAAAGTGACTCTTAGG
TTTTAAAACGAAAATTCTTATTCTTGAGTAACTCTTTCCTGTAGGTCAGGTTGCTTTCTCAGGTATAGCA
TGAGGTCGCTCTTATTGACCACACCTCTACCGGCATGCAAGCTTGGCGTAATCATGGTCATAGCTGTTTC
CTGTGTGAAATTGTTATCCGCTCACAATTCCACACAACATACGAGCCGGAAGCATAAAGTGTAAAGCCTG
GGGTGCCTAATGAGTGAGCTAACTCACATTAATTGCGTTGCGCTCACTGCCCGCTTTCCAGTCGGGAAAC
CTGTCGTGCCAGCTGCATTAATGAATCGGCCAACGCGCGGGGAGAGGCGGTTTGCGTATTGGGCGC
